>Addgene plasmid #120795 | gamma2 CR3m shRNA | addgene full sequence | sequence record 233583 | Addgene NGS Result
AAATTGTAAGCGTTAATATTTTGTTAAAATTCGCGTTAAATTTTTGTTAAATCAGCTCATTTTTTAACCA
ATAGGCCGAAATCGGCAAAATCCCTTATAAATCAAAAGAATAGACCGAGATAGGGT
[37 nt withheld, positions 127-163]
AAAGAACGTGGACTCCAACGTCAAAGG
[49 nt withheld, positions 191-239]
T
[91 nt withheld, positions 241-331]
G
[124 nt withheld, positions 333-456]
CCCATTCGCCATTCAGGCTGCGCAACTGTTGGGAAGGGCGATCGGTGCGGGCCTCTTCGCTATTACGCCA
GTCGACAGCCTGCAGGAATGGCCGGCCATCTTAATTAAGAAATTTAAATATGTTTAAACATAGGGCCCAA
TGGCGCGCCAAGGCCATCTAGGCCAAGCTTATCCGACGCCGCCATCTCTAGGCCCGCGCCGGCCCCCTCG
CACAGACTTGTGGGAGAAGCTCGGCTACTCCCCTGCCCCGGTTAATTTGCATATAATATTTCCTAGTAAC
TATAGAGGCTTAATGTGCGATAAAAGACAGATAATCTGTTCTTTTTAATACTAGCTACATTTTACATGAT
AGGCTTGGATTTCTATAAGAGATACAAATACTAAATTATTATTTTAAAAAACAGCACAAAAGGAAACTCA
CCCTAACTGTAAAGTAATTGTGTGTTTTGAGACTATAAATATCCCTTGGAGAAAAGCCTTGTTTGAGTGA
AGCCTGGGTACAGTGAGAGCACAGCTCTCACTGTTCCCAGGCTTCACTTTTTTCTAGATAATACGTAGAT
CCAGACATGATAAGATACATTGATGAGTTTGGACAAACCACAACTAGAATGCAGTGAAAAAAATGCTTTA
TTTGTGAAATTTGTGATGCTATTGCTTTATTTGTAACCATTATAAGCTGCAATAAACAAGTTAACAACAA
CAATTGCATTCATTTTATGTTTCAGGTTCAGGGGGAGGTGTGGGAGGTTTTTTAATTCTTGCGGCCGCGG
CGGTACCCAGCTTTTGTTCCCTTTAGTGAGGGTTAATTGCGCGCTTGGCGTAATCATGGTCATAGCTGTT
TCCTGTGTGAAATTGTTATCCGCTCACAATTCCACACAACATACGAGCCGGGAGCATAAAGTGTAAAGCC
TGGGGTGCCTAATGAGTGAGCTAACTCACATTAATTGCGTTGCGCTCACTGCCCGCTTTCCAGTCGGGAA
ACCTGTCGTGCCAGCTGCATTAATGAATCGGCCAACGCGCGGGGAGAGGCGGTTTGCGTATTGGGCGCTC
TTCCGCTTCCTCGCTCACTGACTCGCTGCGCTCGGTCGTTCGGCTGCGGCGAGCGGTATCAGCTCACTCA
AAGGCGGTAATACGGTTATCCACAGAATCAGGGGATAACGCAGGAAAGAACATGTGAGCAAAAGGCCAGC
AAAAGGCCAGGAACCGTAAAAAGGCCGCGTTGCTGGCGTTTTTCCATAGGCTCCGCCCCCCTGACGAGCA
TCACAAAAATCGACGCTCAAGTCAGAGGTGGCGAAACCCGACAGGACTATAAAGATACCAGGCGTTTCCC
CCTGGAAGCTCCCTCGTGCGCTCTCCTGTTCCGACCCTGCCGCTTACCGGATACCTGTCCGCCTTTCTCC
CTTCGGGAAGCGTGGCGCTTTCTCATAGCTCACGCTGTAGGTATCTCAGTTCGGTGTAGGTCGTTCGCTC
CAAGCTGGGCTGTGTGCACGAACCCCCCGTTCAGCCCGACCGCTGCGCCTTATCCGGTAACTATCGTCTT
GAGTCCAACCCGGTAAGACACGACTTATCGCCACTGGCAGCAGCCACTGGTAACAGGATTAGCAGAGCGA
GGTATGTAGGCGGTGCTACAGAGTTCTTGAAGTGGTGGCCTAACTACGGCTACACTAGAAGAACAGTATT
TGGTATCTGCGCTCTGCTGAAGCCAGTTACCTTCGGAAAAAGAGTTGGTAGCTCTTGATCCGGCAAACAA
ACCACCGCTGGTAGCGGTGGTTTTTTTGTTTGCAAGCAGCAGATTACGCGCAGAAAAAAAGGATCTCAAG
AAGATCCTTTGATCTTTTCTACGGGGTCTGACGCTCAGTGGAACGAAAACTCACGTTAAGGGATTTTGGT
CATGAGATTATCAAAAAGGATCTTCACCTAGATCCTTTTAAATTAAAAATGAAGTTTTAAATCAATCTAA
AGTATATATGAGTAAACTTGGTCTGACAGTTACCAATGCTTAATCAGTGAGGCACCTATCTCAGCGATCT
GTCTATTTCGTTCATCCATAGTTGCCTGACTCCCCGTCGTGTAGATAACTACGATACGGGAGGGCTTACC
ATCTGGCCCCAGTGCTGCAATGATACCGCGAGACCCACGCTCACCGGCTCCAGATTTATCAGCAATAAAC
CAGCCAGCCGGAAGGGCCGAGCGCAGAAGTGGTCCTGCAACTTTATCCGCCTCCATCCAGTCTATTAATT
GTTGCCGGGAAGCTAGAGTAAGTAGTTCGCCAGTTAATAGTTTGCGCAACGTTGTTGCCATTGCTACAGG
CATCGTGGTGTCACGCTCGTCGTTTGGTATGGCTTCATTCAGCTCCGGTTCCCAACGATCAAGGCGAGTT
ACATGATCCCCCATGTTGTGCAAAAAAGCGGTTAGCTCCTTCGGTCCTCCGATCGTTGTCAGAAGTAAGT
TGGCCGCAGTGTTATCACTCATGGTTATGGCAGCACTGCATAATTCTCTTACTGTCATGCCATCCGTAAG
ATGCTTTTCTGTGACTGGTGAGTACTCAACCAAGTCATTCTGAGAATAGTGTATGCGGCGACCGAGTTGC
TCTTGCCCGGCGTCAATACGGGATAATACCGCGCCACATAGCAGAACTTTAAAAGTGCTCATCATTGGAA
AACGTTCTTCGGGGCGAAAACTCTCAAGGATCTTACCGCTGTTGAGATCCAGTTCGATGTAACCCACTCG
TGCACCCAACTGATCTTCAGCATCTTTTACTTTCACCAGCGTTTCTGGGTGAGCAAAAACAGGAAGGCAA
AATGCCGCAAAAAAGGGAATAAGGGCGACACGGAAATGTTGAATACTCATACTCTTCCTTTTTCAATATT
ATTGAAGCATTTATCAGGGTTATTGTCTCATGAGCGGATACATATTTGAATGTATTTAGAAAAATAAACA
AATAGGGGTTCCGCGCACATTTCCCCGAAAAGTGCCACCT
Features (pLannotate 1.2.2; 12 found; start..end, strand, type, name):
     28..456     -  rep_origin     f1 ori (sequence partly withheld): f1 bacteriophage origin of replication; arrow indicates direction of (+) strand synthesis
    461..527     -  CDS            lacZα (fragment): LacZα fragment of β-galactosidase; lacZ fragment
    627..939     +  promoter       U6 promoter: RNA polymerase III promoter for mouse U6 snRNA (Das et al., 1988)
   1014..1148    -  polyA_signal   SV40 poly(A) signal: SV40 polyadenylation signal
   1246..1264    -  promoter       T3 promoter: promoter for bacteriophage T3 RNA polymerase
   1309..1325    -  protein_bind   lac operator: The lac repressor binds to the lac operator to inhibit transcription in E. coli. This inhibition can be relieved by adding lactose or isopropyl-β-D-thiogalactopyranoside (IPTG). lac repressor encoded by lacI
   1333..1363    -  promoter       lac promoter: promoter for the E. coli lac operon
   1378..1399    -  protein_bind   CAP binding site: CAP binding activates transcription in the presence of cAMP. E. coli catabolite activator protein
   1412..1504    -  CDS            lacI (fragment): lac repressor; lacI; The lac repressor binds to the lac operator to inhibit transcription in E. coli. This inhibition can be relieved by adding lactose or isopropyl-β-D-thiogalactopyranoside (IPTG).
   1687..2275    -  rep_origin     ori: high-copy-number ColE1/pMB1/pBR322/pUC origin of replication
   2446..3306    -  CDS            AmpR: β-lactamase; bla; confers resistance to ampicillin, carbenicillin, and related antibiotics
   3307..3411    -  promoter       AmpR promoter: bla
