[The description below was written by a language model from this plasmid's Addgene catalogue record and pLannotate feature annotations shown in this document.]
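Description:
gamma2 CR3m shRNA is a small (about 3.4 kb) RNAi expression plasmid built on the mU6pro backbone, designed for transfection into mammalian cells rather than viral delivery; no viral packaging elements or mammalian selection marker are annotated. It is propagated in E. coli as a high-copy plasmid through a ColE1/pUC-type origin and selected with ampicillin via the β-lactamase gene and its native promoter. The backbone also carries an f1 phage origin and remnants of a phagemid-style cloning region (lacZα and lacI fragments, lac promoter and operator, CAP binding site, T3 promoter), which play no role in the hairpin's function.

The payload is a short hairpin RNA cassette cloned between BbsI and XbaI sites immediately downstream of the mouse U6 snRNA promoter, an RNA polymerase III promoter that produces small, defined transcripts suited to shRNA expression. The hairpin itself is not annotated in the feature table but would lie in the gap between the U6 promoter and an SV40 polyadenylation signal, which is annotated in the opposite orientation. The hairpin derives from a sequence in the coding region of rat Gabrg2 mRNA, which encodes the γ2 subunit of the GABA-A receptor, but carries three point mutations intended to abolish silencing. It therefore serves as the negative control for a companion plasmid expressing the matched, active γ2-targeting shRNA. This lets knockdown effects be distinguished from non-specific consequences of shRNA expression. According to the record, the associated work examined how disrupting postsynaptic GABA receptor clusters affects GABAergic innervation of pyramidal neurons.
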