Addgene plasmid #120795: gamma2 CR3m shRNA
Purpose: Negative control shRNA for plasmid 120794: shRNA targeting the coding region of the gamma2 mRNA
Depositing lab: Angel de Blas. Depositing organization: University of Connecticut. Publication: Disruption of postsynaptic GABA receptor clusters leads to decreased GABAergic innervation of pyramidal neurons. Li RW, Yu W, Christie S, Miralles CP, Bai J, Loturco JJ, De Blas AL. J Neurochem. 2005 Nov;95(3):756-70. doi: 10.1111/j.1471-4159.2005.03426.x. PubMed 16248887.
Backbone
  Vector backbone: mU6pro
  Vector type: RNAi
Growth in bacteria
  Bacterial resistance: Ampicillin, 100 μg/mL
  Growth temperature: 37°C
  Growth strain: DH5alpha
  Copy number: High Copy
Gene/Insert
  Gene/Insert name: GABRG2 shRNA
  gRNA/shRNA sequence: AGTGAAGCCTGGGTACAGTGAGAGC
  Species: R. norvegicus (rat)
  Entrez Gene: Gabrg2
  Cloning method: Restriction Enzyme; 5′ cloning site BbsI (unknown if destroyed); 3′ cloning site XbaI (unknown if destroyed)
  Sequencing primers: 5′ unknown
Resource information
  A portion of this plasmid was derived from a plasmid made by: Insert was originally cloned in Angel de Blas's lab.
Terms and licenses: Academic/Nonprofit Terms; Industry Terms: Not Available to Industry
Depositor comments: 3-point mutations (negative control for shRNA2 targeting gamma2 mRNA, plasmid 120794).
How to cite: gamma2 CR3m shRNA was a gift from Angel de Blas (Addgene plasmid # 120795 ; http://n2t.net/addgene:120795 ; RRID:Addgene_120795)
